Addgene plasmid #60080: 4IKP
Purpose: Baculovirus expression for structure determination; may not be full ORF
Depositing lab: Cheryl Arrowsmith. Depositing organization: University of Toronto.
Backbone
  Vector backbone: pFBOH-MHL
  Backbone manufacturer: SGC (Addgene Plasmid #62304)
  Vector type: Baculovirus Expression
Growth in bacteria
  Bacterial resistance: Ampicillin, 100 μg/mL
  Growth temperature: 37°C
  Growth strain: DH5alpha
  Copy number: High Copy
Gene/Insert
  Gene/Insert name: CARM1:JMC049-A06:C226836 (alt names: PDB IDs: 4IKP, 6D2L, 6DVR, 5U4X; CARM1_21; CARM1)
  Species: H. sapiens (human)
  Insert size (bp): 1032
  Mutation: See comments
  GenBank ID: gi|40288287 CARM1
  Entrez Gene: CARM1 (a.k.a. PRMT4)
  Promoter: polyhedrin
  Tag / fusion protein: 6xHis (N terminal on insert)
  Cloning method: Ligation Independent Cloning
  Sequencing primers: 5′ pFBOH-fwd (5'-CCGGATTATTCATACCGTCCCACCA-3'); 3′ pFBOH-rev (5'-CTGATTATGATCCTCTAGTACTTCT-3')
Terms and licenses: Academic/Nonprofit Terms; Industry Terms: Not Available to Industry
How to cite: 4IKP was a gift from Cheryl Arrowsmith (Addgene plasmid # 60080 ; http://n2t.net/addgene:60080 ; RRID:Addgene_60080)
