[The description below was written by a language model from this plasmid's Addgene catalogue record.]
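Description:
4IKP is a baculovirus expression plasmid built on the pFBOH-MHL backbone from the Structural Genomics Consortium. It was made to produce a fragment of human CARM1 (coactivator-associated arginine methyltransferase 1, also known as PRMT4) in insect cells for structure determination. In bacteria it is maintained as a high-copy plasmid under ampicillin selection. The record gives no feature table, so backbone details such as the replication origin, any transposition elements used to move the cassette into a baculoviral genome, and any protease cleavage site after the tag are not documented here.

The insert is a 1032 bp CARM1 segment introduced by ligation-independent cloning. The record cautions that it may not be the full open reading frame, which is consistent with a domain-length construct chosen for crystallisation rather than the whole protein. The exact residue boundaries are not stated. A mutation field refers only to comments that are not included, so any sequence differences from the reference CARM1 entry cannot be specified.

Expression is driven by the polyhedrin promoter, a very late baculoviral promoter that gives strong transcription in infected insect cells. The protein carries an N-terminal 6xHis tag, which allows purification by immobilised metal affinity chromatography. The construct name matches one of several Protein Data Bank entries listed as alternative names for the insert, indicating that protein from this clone contributed to multiple deposited CARM1 structures. Its typical use is therefore recombinant production of the CARM1 fragment for crystallographic work.
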