>Addgene plasmid #60080 | 4IKP | depositor partial sequence | sequence record 96020 | Insert DNA Sequence
GCCGTGCAGTACTTCCAGTTTTATGGCTACCTGTCCCAGCAGCAGAACATGATGCAGGACTACGTGCGGA
CAGGCACCTACCAGCGCGCCATCCTGCAAAACCACACCGACTTCAAGGACAAGATCGTTCTTGATGTTGG
CTGTGGCTCTGGGATCCTGTCGTTTTTTGCCGCCCAAGCTGGAGCACGGAAAATCTACGCGGTGGAGGCC
AGCACCATGGCCCAGCACGCTGAGGTCTTGGTGAAGAGTAACAACCTGACGGACCGCATCGTGGTCATCC
CGGGCAAGGTGGAGGAGGTGTCACTCCCCGAGCAGGTGGACATCATCATCTCGGAGCCCATGGGCTACAT
GCTCTTCAACGAGCGCATGCTGGAGAGCTACCTCCACGCCAAGAAGTACCTGAAGCCCAGCGGAAACATG
TTTCCTACCATTGGTGACGTCCACCTTGCACCCTTCACGGATGAACAGCTCTACATGGAGCAGTTCACCA
AGGCCAACTTCTGGTACCAGCCATCTTTCCATGGAGTGGACCTGTCGGCCCTCCGAGGTGCCGCGGTGGA
TGAGTATTTCCGGCAGCCTGTGGTGGACACATTTGACATCCGGATCCTGATGGCCAAGTCTGTCAAGTAC
ACGGTGAACTTCTTAGAAGCCAAAGAAGGAGATTTGCACAGGATAGAAATCCCATTCAAATTCCACATGC
TGCATTCAGGGCTGGTCCACGGCCTGGCTTTCTGGTTTGACGTTGCTTTCATCGGCTCCATAATGACCGT
GTGGCTGTCCACAGCCCCGACAGAGCCCCTGACCCACTGGTACCAGGTGCGGTGCCTGTTCCAGTCACCA
CTGTTCGCCAAGGCAGGGGACACGCTCTCAGGGACATGTCTGCTTATTGCCAACAAAAGACAGAGCTACG
ACATCAGTATTGTGGCCCAGGTGGACCAGACCGGCTCCAAGTCCAGTAACCTCCTGGATCTGAAAAACCC
CTTCTTTAGATACACGGGCACAACGCCCTCACCCCCACCCGGCTCCCACTAC
