>Addgene plasmid #60080 | 4IKP | addgene partial sequence | sequence record 98371 | Polyhedrin-F 5'-AAATGATAACCATCTCGC-3'
CCTATAAATATTCCGGATTATTCATACCGTCCCACCATCGGGCGCGGATCTCGGTCCGAAAACCATGCAT
CATCATCATCATCACAGCAGCGGCAGAGAAAACTTGTATTTCCAGGGCGCCGTGCAGTACTTCCAGTTTT
ATGGCTACCTGTCCCAGCAGCAGAACATGATGCAGGACTACGTGCGGACAGGCACCTACCAGCGCGCCAT
CCTGCAAAACCACACCGACTTCAAGGACAAGATCGTTCTTGATGTTGGCTGTGGCTCTGGGATCCTGTCG
TTTTTTGCCGCCCAAGCTGGAGCACGGAAAATCTACGCGGTGGAGGCCAGCACCATGGCCCAGCACGCTG
AGGTCTTGGTGAAGAGTAACAACCTGACGGACCGCATCGTGGTCATCCCGGGCAAGGTGGAGGAGGTGTC
ACTCCCCGAGCAGGTGGACATCATCATCTCGGAGCCCATGGGCTACATGCTCTTCAACGAGCGCATGCTG
GAGAGCTACCTCCACGCCAAGAAGTACCTGAAGCCCAGCGGAAACATGTTTCCTACCATTGGTGACGTCC
ACCTTGCACCCTTCACGGATGAACAGCTCTACATGGAGCAGTTCACCAAGGCCAACTTCTGGTACCAGCC
ATCTTTCCATGGAGTGGACCTGTCGGCCCTCCGAGGTGCCGCGGTGGATGAGTATTTCCGGCAGCCTGTG
GTGGACACATTTGACATCCGGATCCTGATGGCCAAGTCTGTCAAGTACACGGTGAACTTCTTAG
