>Addgene plasmid #60080 | 4IKP | addgene partial sequence | sequence record 98372 | SV40pA-R 5'-GAAATTTGTGATGCTATTGC-3'
GTTAACAACAACAATTGCATTCATTTTATGTTTCAGGTTCAGGGGGAGGTGTGGGAGGTTTTTTAAAGCA
AGTAAAACCTCTACAAATGTGGTATGGCTGATTATGATCCTCTAGTACTTCTCGACAAGCTTCGTCATCA
GTAGTGGGAGCCGGGTGGGGGTGAGGGCGTTGTGCCCGTGTATCTAAAGAAGGGGTTTTTCAGATCCAGG
AGGTTACTGGACTTGGAGCCGGTCTGGTCCACCTGGGCCACAATACTGATGTCGTAGCTCTGTCTTTTGT
TGGCAATAAGCAGACATGTCCCTGAGAGCGTGTCCCCTGCCTTGGCGAACAGTGGTGACTGGAACAGGCA
CCGCACCTGGTACCAGTGGGTCAGGGGCTCTGTCGGGGCTGTGGACAGCCACACGGTCATTATGGAGCCG
ATGAAAGCAACGTCAAACCAGAAAGCCAGGCCGTGGACCAGCCCTGAATGCAGCATGTGGAATTTGAATG
GGATTTCTATCCTGTGCAAATCTCCTTCTTTGGCTTCTAAGAAGTTCACCGTGTACTTGACAGACTTGGC
CATCAGGATCCGGATGTCAAATGTGTCCACCACAGGCTGCCGGAAATACTCATCCACCGCGGCACCTCGG
AGGGCCGACAGGTCCACTCCATGGAAAGATGGCTGGTACCAGAAGTTGGCCTTGGTGAACTGCTCCATGT
AGAGCTGTTCATCCGTGAAGGGTGCAAGGTGGACGTCACCAATGGTAGGAAACATGTTTCCGCTGGGCTT
CAGGTACTTCTTGGCGTGGAGGTAGCTCTCCAGCATGCGCTCGTTGAAGAGCATGTAG
